>Addgene plasmid #186106 | pIG-748pUC19-tNGFR-P2A-AP3B1 | addgene full sequence | sequence record 367808 | Addgene NGS Result
GAGCTCGGTACCCGGGGAGTTAGCCACCCGCTGCCTCCCCTTCCGCAGTCCGGCTCGCAGCCGCTCAGCT
ACCTCTAAAGCCCGGAGCAGGAAAGTCCGCGCAGGCCTGGATGGCCCGGGTGGTAATCTAGCAGGCCTGC
ACACTGCGCATGCGCAGGGGGTGGACTGCCAGGTCGGCTCAGGGAGCCGTGACGAGTCCGGAAGCGCCTG
CGCGCGCTCCTCCGTACGAGAACTAGTTTTGTTCCGTGCCCTCTGGACTGGAACCTTTTGGAGAGAACCC
CCGGCAGGACGAACCCGGCACGCGCCAGCACCGCGGCAATGGGTGCTGGTGCAACGGGGAGGGCTATGGA
TGGACCAAGGCTCCTTCTTCTTTTGCTCTTGGGCGTTAGTCTGGGTGGAGCTAAAGAGGCATGCCCCACC
GGACTTTACACACATTCCGGTGAGTGTTGCAAGGCCTGCAACCTGGGAGAAGGCGTCGCTCAACCCTGCG
GGGCGAATCAAACCGTATGCGAACCTTGCCTCGATTCTGTTACATTCTCCGATGTCGTCTCTGCGACGGA
ACCCTGCAAGCCATGCACGGAATGTGTCGGGTTGCAAAGTATGTCAGCTCCTTGCGTTGAAGCAGACGAT
GCGGTGTGTAGATGTGCCTATGGGTATTATCAAGACGAAACGACGGGACGGTGTGAAGCATGTCGAGTAT
GCGAGGCGGGCAGTGGCCTCGTCTTCTCTTGTCAGGACAAGCAAAACACTGTCTGTGAAGAATGCCCTGA
TGGGACTTATAGTGATGAGGCGAATCACGTCGATCCATGTCTTCCCTGTACTGTCTGTGAAGACACTGAG
AGACAATTGCGAGAGTGTACGCGATGGGCCGACGCAGAGTGCGAGGAGATCCCAGGTCGATGGATAACCA
GGTCAACCCCTCCTGAGGGATCTGATAGTACCGCGCCCTCCACCCAAGAACCCGAAGCTCCACCTGAGCA
AGACCTCATAGCGTCCACAGTAGCAGGAGTTGTCACAACCGTCATGGGAAGTTCACAACCAGTAGTTACC
AGGGGTACCACGGATAACCTCATTCCGGTGTACTGCAGCATTCTCGCCGCTGTGGTTGTCGGACTTGTTG
CATACATTGCCTTCAAACGCTGGAATAGCCGCGCCAAGCGCTCGGGTTCGGGTGCCACCAACTTCAGCCT
GCTGAAGCAGGCCGGCGACGTGGAGGAGAACCCCGGCCCCTCCAGCAATAGTTTTCCTTACAATGAGCAG
TCCGGAGGAGGGGAGGCGACGGAGCTGGGTCAGGAGGCGACCTCAACCATTTCCCCCTCGGGGGCCTTCG
GCCTCTTTAGCAGCGATTTGAAGAAGTGAGGAGAAAGGTTTGGGTTGCGGGGATGGGAGGGAGGAGCTGC
GGACTCGGAGGAGTGGGCGCCAGGGTGGGCTTCCTGGAGAGGAGCGGGGTCGCCCTGAGGTCTGAGCAGG
GCAGGGCGGTAACGTGTCCCGCGGGTGGGTAGGTGGGGTTGGTTGGCGGTGGTGGGAGTTTCCTCTAGAG
TCGACCTGCAGAGGCTAGGTGGAGGCTCAGTGATGATAAGTCTGCGATGGTGGATGCATGTGTCATGGTC
ATAGCTGTTTCCTGTGTGAAATTGTTATCCGCTCAGAGGGCACAATCCTATTCCGCGCTATCCGACAATC
TCCAAGACATTAGGTGGAGTTCAGTTCGGCGTATGGCATATGTCGCTGGAAAGAACATGTGAGCAAAAGG
CCAGCAAAAGGCCAGGAACCGTAAAAAGGCCGCGTTGCTGGCGTTTTTCCATAGGCTCCGCCCCCCTGAC
GAGCATCACAAAAATCGACGCTCAAGTCAGAGGTGGCGAAACCCGACAGGACTATAAAGATACCAGGCGT
TTCCCCCTGGAAGCTCCCTCGTGCGCTCTCCTGTTCCGACCCTGCCGCTTACCGGATACCTGTCCGCCTT
TCTCCCTTCGGGAAGCGTGGCGCTTTCTCATAGCTCACGCTGTAGGTATCTCAGTTCGGTGTAGGTCGTT
CGCTCCAAGCTGGGCTGTGTGCACGAACCCCCCGTTCAGCCCGACCGCTGCGCCTTATCCGGTAACTATC
GTCTTGAGTCCAACCCGGTAAGACACGACTTATCGCCACTGGCAGCAGCCACTGGTAACAGGATTAGCAG
AGCGAGGTATGTAGGCGGTGCTACAGAGTTCTTGAAGTGGTGGCCTAACTACGGCTACACTAGAAGAACA
GTATTTGGTATCTGCGCTCTGCTGAAGCCAGTTACCTTCGGAAAAAGAGTTGGTAGCTCTTGATCCGGCA
AACAAACCACCGCTGGTAGCGGTGGTTTTTTTGTTTGCAAGCAGCAGATTACGCGCAGAAAAAAAGGATC
TCAAGAAGATCCTTTGATCTTTTCTACGGGGTCTGACGCTCTATTCAACAAAGCCGCCGTCCCGTCAAGT
CAGCGTAAATGGGTAGGGGGCTTCAAATCGTCCTCGTGATACCAATTCGGAGCCTGCTTTTTTGTACAAA
CTTGTTGATAATGGCAATTCAAGGATCTTCACCTAGATCCTTTTAAATTAAAAATGAAGTTTTAAATCAA
TCTAAAGTATATATGAGTAAACTTGGTCTGACAGTTACCAATGCTTAATCAGTGAGGCACCTATCTCAGC
GATCTGTCTATTTCGTTCATCCATAGTTGCCTGACTCCCCGTCGTGTAGATAACTACGATACGGGAGGGC
TTACCATCTGGCCCCAGTGCTGCAATGATACCGCGAGAGCCACGCTCACCGGCTCCAGATTTATCAGCAA
TAAACCAGCCAGCCGGAAGGGCCGAGCGCAGAAGTGGTCCTGCAACTTTATCCGCCTCCATCCAGTCTAT
TAATTGTTGCCGGGAAGCTAGAGTAAGTAGTTCGCCAGTTAATAGTTTGCGCAACGTTGTTGCCATTGCT
ACAGGCATCGTGGTGTCACGCTCGTCGTTTGGTATGGCTTCATTCAGCTCCGGTTCCCAACGATCAAGGC
GAGTTACATGATCCCCCATGTTGTGCAAAAAAGCGGTTAGCTCCTTCGGTCCTCCGATCGTTGTCAGAAG
TAAGTTGGCCGCAGTGTTATCACTCATGGTTATGGCAGCACTGCATAATTCTCTTACTGTCATGCCATCC
GTAAGATGCTTTTCTGTGACTGGTGAGTACTCAACCAAGTCATTCTGAGAATAGTGTATGCGGCGACCGA
GTTGCTCTTGCCCGGCGTCAATACGGGATAATACCGCGCCACATAGCAGAACTTTAAAAGTGCTCATCAT
TGGAAAACGTTCTTCGGGGCGAAAACTCTCAAGGATCTTACCGCTGTTGAGATCCAGTTCGATGTAACCC
ACTCGTGCACCCAACTGATCTTCAGCATCTTTTACTTTCACCAGCGTTTCTGGGTGAGCAAAAACAGGAA
GGCAAAATGCCGCAAAAAAGGGAATAAGGGCGACACGGAAATGTTGAATACTCATACTCTTCCTTTTTCA
ATATTATTGAAGCATTTATCAGGGTTATTGTCTCATGAGCGGATACATATTTGAATGTATTTAGAAAAAT
AAACAAATAGGGGTTCCGCGCACATTTCCCCGAAAAGTGCCAGATACCTGAAACAAAACCCATCGTACGG
CCAAGGAAGTCTCCAATAACTGTGATCCACCACAAGCGCCAGGGTTTTCCCAGTCACGACGTTGTAAAAC
GACGGCCAGTCATGCATAATCCGCACGCATCTGGAATAAGGAAGTGCCATTCCGCCTGACCTTC
Features (pLannotate 1.2.2; 9 found; start..end, strand, type, name):
    319..1176    +  CDS            NGFR (fragment): TNR16_HUMAN - Also known as TNFRSF16. Experimental evidence at protein level: Swiss-Prot protein existence level 1. Low affinity receptor which can bind to NGF, BDNF, NTF3, and NTF4. Forms a heterodimeric receptor with SORCS2 that binds the precursor forms of NGF, BDNF and NTF3 with high affinity, and has much lower affinity for mature NGF and BDNF (PubMed:24908487). Plays an important role in differentiation and survival of specific neuronal populations during development (By similarity). Can mediate cell survival as well as cell death of neural cells. Plays a role in the inactivation of RHOA
   1231..1356    +  CDS            AP3B1 (fragment): AP3B1_HUMAN - Also known as ADTB3A. Experimental evidence at protein level: Swiss-Prot protein existence level 1. Subunit of non-clathrin- and clathrin-associated adaptor protein complex 3 (AP-3) that plays a role in protein sorting in the late-Golgi/trans-Golgi network (TGN) and/or endosomes. The AP complexes mediate both the recruitment of clathrin to membranes and the recognition of sorting signals within the cytosolic tails of transmembrane cargo molecules. AP-3 appears to be involved in the sorting of a subset of transmembrane proteins targeted to lysosomes and lysosome-related organelles
   1531..1551    +  misc_feature   MCS (fragment): pUC18/19 multiple cloning site
   1796..2384    -  rep_origin     ori: high-copy-number ColE1/pMB1/pBR322/pUC origin of replication
   2501..2525    -  protein_bind   attB1: mutant version of attB; recombination site for the Gateway® BP reaction BP Clonase™
   2625..3485    -  CDS            AmpR: β-lactamase; bla; confers resistance to ampicillin, carbenicillin, and related antibiotics
   3486..3590    -  promoter       AmpR promoter: bla
   3677..3720    -  CDS            lacZα (fragment): LacZα fragment of β-galactosidase; lacZ fragment
   3772..18      +  misc_feature   MCS (fragment) (across the origin): pUC18/19 multiple cloning site
