[The description below was written by a language model from this plasmid's Addgene catalogue record and pLannotate feature annotations shown in this document.]
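Description:
pIG-748pUC19-tNGFR-P2A-AP3B1 is a 3,774 nt pUC19-based plasmid that carries a homology-directed repair template for CRISPR-mediated knock-in of a truncated nerve growth factor receptor (tNGFR) marker at the human AP3B1 locus. It is a bacterial cloning and template-source plasmid rather than an expression vector. It replicates at high copy from the ColE1/pUC origin and is selected with ampicillin through the β-lactamase gene and its native promoter. Remnants of the pUC multiple cloning site and lacZα flank the insert. The annotation also reports a short attB1-like match in the backbone, which has no evident role in the design.

The annotated payload consists of an NGFR coding fragment of about 860 bp, a short unannotated gap consistent with the P2A peptide named in the plasmid title, and then a 126 bp fragment of the AP3B1 coding sequence. This order suggests an in-frame fusion at the start of AP3B1. After integration, the endogenous promoter would drive a single transcript, and ribosomal skipping at the 2A would release surface tNGFR separately from otherwise wild-type AP3B1 protein. No mammalian promoter or polyadenylation signal is annotated, which fits reliance on the endogenous locus. The unannotated sequence on either side of the insert, together with the AP3B1 fragment, presumably makes up the homology arms, although the record does not define their boundaries, and no guide RNA or Cas9 element is listed.

tNGFR lacks signalling capacity and serves as a cell-surface tag, so edited cells can be detected or enriched by antibody staining. The associated work concerns high-yield genome engineering of primary cells with hybrid single-stranded DNA repair templates, for which plasmids like this one supply the template sequence and a readout of knock-in efficiency.
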