Addgene plasmid #186106: pIG-748pUC19-tNGFR-P2A-AP3B1
Purpose: Knockin of truncated NGFR to target gene
Depositing lab: Alexander Marson. Depositing organization: J. David Gladstone Institutes. Publication: High-yield genome engineering in primary cells using a hybrid ssDNA repair template and small-molecule cocktails. Shy BR, Vykunta VS, Ha A, Talbot A, Roth TL, Nguyen DN, Pfeifer WG, Chen YY, Blaeschke F, Shifrut E, Vedova S, Mamedov MR, Chung JJ, Li H, Yu R, Wu D, Wolf J, Martin TG, Castro CE, Ye L, Esensten JH, Eyquem J, Marson A. Nat Biotechnol. 2022 Aug 25:10.1038/s41587-022-01418-8. doi: 10.1038/s41587-022-01418-8. PubMed 36008610.
Backbone
  Vector backbone: PUC19
  Vector type: CRISPR
Growth in bacteria
  Bacterial resistance: Ampicillin, 100 μg/mL
  Growth temperature: 37°C
  Growth strain: DH5alpha
  Copy number: High Copy
Gene/Insert
  Gene/Insert name: AP3B1
  Species: H. sapiens (human)
  Mutation: WT with tNGFR sequence
  Entrez Gene: AP3B1 (a.k.a. ADTB3, ADTB3A, HPS, HPS2, PE)
  Cloning method: Unknown
Terms and licenses: Academic/Nonprofit Terms; Industry Terms: Not Available to Industry
Depositor comments: Please visit https://www.biorxiv.org/content/10.1101/2021.09.02.458799v1 for bioRxiv preprint.
How to cite: pIG-748pUC19-tNGFR-P2A-AP3B1 was a gift from Alexander Marson (Addgene plasmid # 186106 ; http://n2t.net/addgene:186106 ; RRID:Addgene_186106)
